>Addgene plasmid #235905 | pME_G_0_5_001_3'UTR_Placeholder | addgene full sequence | sequence record 471486 | Addgene NGS Result
GTTCACCCTTGTTACACCGTTTTCCATGAGCAAACTGAAACGTTTTCATCACTCTGGAGTGAATACCACG
ACGATTTCCGGCAGTTTCTACACATATATTCGCAAGATGTGGCGTGTTACGGTGAAAACCTGGCCTATTT
CCCTAAAGGGTTTATTGAGAATATGTTTTTCGTATCAGCCAATCCCTGGGTGAGTTTCACCAGTTTTGAT
TTAAACGTGGCCAATATGGACAACTTCTTCGCCCCCGTTTTCACCATGGGCAAATATTATACGCAAGGCG
ACAAGGTGCTGATGCCGCTGGCGATTCAGGTTCATCATGCCGTTTGTGATGGCTTCCATGTCGGCAGAAT
GCTTAATGAATTACAACAGTACTGCGACGAGTGGCAGGGCGGGGCGTAATTTGATATCGAGCTCGCTTGG
ACTCCTGTTGATAGATCCAGTAATGACCTCAGAACTCCATCTGGATTTGTTCAGAACGCTCGGTTGCCGC
CGGGCGTTTTTTATTGGTGAGAATCCAAGCCTCGAGCTGTCAGACCAAGTTTACTCATATATACTTTAGA
TTGATTTAAAACTTCATTTTTAATTTAAAAGGATCTAGGTGAAGATCCTTTTTGATAATCTCATGACCAA
AATCCCTTAACGTGAGTTTTCGTTCCACTGAGCGTCAGACCCCGTAGAAAAGATCAAAGGATCTTCTTGA
GATCCTTTTTTTCTGCGCGTAATCTGCTGCTTGCAAACAAAAAAACCACCGCTACCAGCGGTGGTTTGTT
TGCCGGATCAAGAGCTACCAACTCTTTTTCCGAAGGTAACTGGCTTCAGCAGAGCGCAGATACCAAATAC
TGTTCTTCTAGTGTAGCCGTAGTTAGGCCACCACTTCAAGAACTCTGTAGCACCGCCTACATACCTCGCT
CTGCTAATCCTGTTACCAGTGGCTGCTGCCAGTGGCGATAAGTCGTGTCTTACCGGGTTGGACTCAAGAC
GATAGTTACCGGATAAGGCGCAGCGGTCGGGCTGAACGGGGGGTTCGTGCACACAGCCCAGCTTGGAGCG
AACGACCTACACCGAACTGAGATACCTACAGCGTGAGCTATGAGAAAGCGCCACGCTTCCCGAAGGGAGA
AAGGCGGACAGGTATCCGGTAAGCGGCAGGGTCGGAACAGGAGAGCGCACGAGGGAGCTTCCAGGGGGAA
ACGCCTGGTATCTTTATAGTCCTGTCGGGTTTCGCCACCTCTGACTTGAGCGTCGATTTTTGTGATGCTC
GTCAGGGGGGCGGAGCCTGTGGAAAAACGCCAGCAACGCGGCCTTTTTACGGTTCCTGGCCTTTTGCTGG
CCTTTTGCTCACATGTTCTTTCCTGCGTTATCCCCTGATTCTGTGGATAACCGTATTACCGCCTTTGAGT
GAGCTGATACCGCTCGCCGCAGCCGAACGACCGAGCGCAGCGAGTCAGTGAGCGAGGAAGCCTGCATAAC
GCGAAGTAATCTTTTCGGTTTTAAAGAAAAAGGGCAGGGTGGTGACACCTTGCCCTTTTTTGCCGGACTG
CAGCGGCCGCTACTAGTCGCGATGAGTGTTCTCAAGCGTGAGACCTATAAACGCAGAAAGGCCCACCCGA
AGGTGAGCCAGTGTGACTCTAGTAGAGAGCGTTCACCGACAAACAACAGATAAAACGAAAGGCCCAGTCT
TTCGACTGAGCCTTTCGTTTTATTTGATGCCTGGTCATTTGTACAGTTCATCCATACCATGCGTGATGCC
CGCTGCGGTTACGAACTCCAGCAGAACCATATGATCGCGTTTCTCGTTCGGATCTTTAGACAGAACGCTT
TGCGTGCTCAGATAGTGATTGTCTGGCAGCAGAACAGGACCATCACCGATTGGAGTGTTTTGCTGGTAGT
GATCAGCCAGCTGCACGCTGCCATCCTCCACGTTGTGGCGAATTTTAAAATTCGCTTTAATGCCATTTTT
TTGTTTATCGGCGGTGATGTAAACATTGTGGCTGTTAAAATTGTATTCCAGCTTATGGCCCAGGATATTG
CCGTCCTCTTTAAAGTCAATGCCTTTCAGCTCAATGCGGTTTACCAGGGTATCGCCTTCAAATTTCACTT
CCGCACGCGTTTTGTACGTGCCGTCATCCTTAAAGGAAATCGTGCGTTCCTGCACATAGCCTTCCGGCAT
GGCGGACTTGAAGAAGTCATGCTGCTTCATATGGTCCGGATAACGAGCAAAGCACTGAACACCATAAGTC
AGCGTCGTTACCAGAGTCGGCCAAGGAACCGGCAGTTTACCAGTAGTACAGATGAACTTCAGCGTCAGTT
TACCATTAGTTGCGTCACCTTCACCCTCGCCACGCACGGAAAACTTATGACCGTTGACATCACCATCCAG
TTCCACCAGAATAGGGACGACACCAGTGAACAGCTCTTCGCCTTTACGCATCTAGTATTTCTCCTCTTTC
TCTAGTAGCTAAGATCCGAACCTGCCGTTTCTTGAGTTGCCGCGATGTTAAGAAAACATTCATAAATTAA
ATGTGAATTGCCGCACACATTATTAAATAAGATTTACAAAATGTTCAAAATGACGCATGAAATCACGTTT
CACTTTCGGTCTCAAAGCCGAGACTACTCATCGCTCTAGAAGCGGCCGCGAATTCCAGAAATCATCCTTA
GCGAAAGCTAAGGATTTTTTTTATCTGAAATTCTGCCTCGTGATACGCCTATTTTTATAGGTTAATGTCA
TGATAATAATGGTTTCTTAGACGTCAGGTGGCACTCGAGTTGATCGGGCACGTAAGAGGTTCCAACTTTC
ACCATAATGAAATAAGATCACTACCGGGCGTATTTTTTGAGTTATCGAGATTTTCAGGAGCTAAGGAAGC
TAAAATGGAGAAAAAAATCACTGGATATACCACCGTTGATATATCCCAATGGCATCGTAAAGAACATTTT
GAGGCATTTCAGTCAGTTGCTCAATGTACCTATAACCAGACCGTTCAGCTGGATATTACGGCCTTTTTAA
AGACCGTAAAGAAAAATAAGCACAAGTTTTATCCGGCCTTTATTCACATTCTTGCCCGCCTGATGAATGC
TCATCCGGAATTTCGTATGGCAATGAAAGACGGTGAGCTGGTGATATGGGATAGT
Features (pLannotate 1.2.2; 11 found; start..end, strand, type, name):
    420..514     +  terminator     lambda t0 terminator: transcription terminator from phage lambda
    697..1285    +  rep_origin     ori: high-copy-number ColE1/pMB1/pBR322/pUC origin of replication
   1480..1537    -  terminator     his operon terminator: This putative transcriptin terminator from the E. coli his operon has a 2-bp deletion introduced during synthesis. Its efficiency has not been determined.
   1538..1557    -  misc_feature   BioBrick suffix: universal suffix for all parts
   1592..1619    -  terminator     T7Te terminator: phage T7 early transcription terminator
   1635..1706    -  terminator     rrnB T1 terminator: transcription terminator T1 from the E. coli rrnB gene
   1718..2431    -  CDS            superfolder GFP: GFP variant that folds robustly even when fused to poorly folded proteins (Pédelacq et al., 2006)
   2624..2645    -  misc_feature   BioBrick prefix: BioBrick prefix for parts that do not start with "ATG"
   2648..2691    +  terminator     bacterial terminator: putative bacterial transcription terminator
   2777..2874    +  promoter       cat promoter: promoter of the E. coli cat gene encoding chloramphenicol acetyltransferase
   2875..396     +  CDS            cat (across the origin): CAT_ECOLX - Experimental evidence at protein level: Swiss-Prot protein existence level 1. This enzyme is an effector of chloramphenicol resistance in bacteria. From Escherichia coli. This protein is used as a marker in many commonly used cloning vectors, such as pACYC184.
