[The description below was written by a language model from this plasmid's Addgene catalogue record and pLannotate feature annotations shown in this document.]
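Description:
pME_G_0_5_001_3'UTR_Placeholder is a small (about 3.1 kb) synthetic-biology part plasmid from a modular cloning toolkit developed for engineering the chloroplast of Chlamydomonas. It is built on the pME_Cp_UAV_GFP backbone and is maintained in E. coli through a high-copy ColE1/pUC-type origin of replication. Selection is by chloramphenicol, conferred by a cat (chloramphenicol acetyltransferase) gene driven by its native cat promoter and followed by a lambda t0 terminator. Additional bacterial terminators flank the cloning region and help insulate it from backbone transcription.

The roughly 1 kb insert is a superfolder GFP cassette that occupies the 3'UTR position of the toolkit's assembly standard. It does not contain a functional 3'UTR. The annotated features show the sfGFP coding sequence followed by rrnB T1 and T7Te terminators, all lying between BioBrick prefix and suffix sequences. No promoter for sfGFP was annotated, although the unannotated stretch upstream of the coding sequence may contain one; the record does not state it. The insert was introduced through BsaI sites that were destroyed during cloning, consistent with a Golden Gate-style workflow.

The stated purpose is "placeholder cloning": the sfGFP cassette stands in for the 3'UTR part during assembly of a larger construct. In such schemes a placeholder is typically swapped later for one or many real 3'UTR parts, with loss of bacterial fluorescence serving as a visual screen. The record does not spell out these details or the sites used for the later exchange.
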