Addgene plasmid #235905: pME_G_0_5_001_3'UTR_Placeholder
Purpose: Encodes a sfGFP cassette in the 3'UTR position used for placeholder cloning
Depositing lab: Tobias Erb. Depositing organization: Max Planck Institute for Terrestrial Microbiology. Publication: A modular high-throughput approach for advancing synthetic biology in the chloroplast of Chlamydomonas. Inckemann RM, Chotel T, Burgis M, Brinkmann CK, Andreas L, Baumann J, Sharma P, Klose M, Barrett J, Ries F, Paczia N, Glatter T, Mackinder LCM, Willmund F, Erb TJ. Nat Plants. 2025 Nov;11(11):2332-2349. doi: 10.1038/s41477-025-02126-2. Epub 2025 Nov 3. PubMed 41184475.
Backbone
  Vector backbone: pME_Cp_UAV_GFP
  Backbone size w/o insert (bp): 2101
  Vector type: Synthetic Biology
Growth in bacteria
  Bacterial resistance: Chloramphenicol, 25 μg/mL
  Growth temperature: 37°C
  Growth strain: DH5alpha
  Copy number: High Copy
Gene/Insert
  Gene/Insert name: 3'UTR placeholder
  Species: Aequoria victoria
  Insert size (bp): 1034
  Cloning method: Restriction Enzyme; 5′ cloning site BsaI (destroyed during cloning); 3′ cloning site BsaI (destroyed during cloning)
  Sequencing primers: 5′ CGTATCACGAGGCAGAATTTC; 3′ CCTGCATAACGCGAAGTAATC
Terms and licenses: Academic/Nonprofit Terms; Industry Terms: Not Available to Industry
Depositor comments: Please visit https://doi.org/10.1101/2024.05.08.593163 for bioRxiv preprint.
How to cite: pME_G_0_5_001_3'UTR_Placeholder was a gift from Tobias Erb (Addgene plasmid # 235905 ; http://n2t.net/addgene:235905 ; RRID:Addgene_235905)
